>Addgene plasmid #91183 | pJG363 | addgene full sequence | sequence record 182417 | Addgene NGS Result
GTAGGCGGTGCTACAGAGTTCTTGAAGTGGTGGCCTAACTACGGCTACACTAGAAGGACAGTATTTGGTA
TCTGCGCTCTGCTGAAGCCAGTTACCTTCGGAAAAAGAGTTGGTAGCTCTTGATCCGGCAAACAAACCAC
CGCTGGTAGCGGTGGTTTTTTTGTTTGCAAGCAGCAGATTACGCGCAGAAAAAAAGGATCTCAAGAAGAT
CCTTTGATCTTTTCTACGGGGTCTGACGCTCAGTGCTGATGAATCCCCTAATGATTTTTATCAAAATCAT
TAAGTTAAGGTAGATACACATCTTGTCATATGATCAAATGGTTTCGCCAAAAATCAATAATCAGACAACA
AAATGTGCGAACTCGATATTTTACACGACTCTCTTTACCAATTCTGCCCCGAATTACACTTAAAACGACT
CAACAGCTTAACGTTGGCTTGCCACGCCTTACTTGACTGTAAAACTCTCACTCTTACCGAACTTGGCCGT
AACCTGCCAACCAAAGCGAGAACAAAACATAACATCAAACGAATCGACCGATTGTTAGGTAATCGTCACC
TCCACAAAGAGCGACTCGCTGTATACCGTTGGCATGCTAGCTTTATCTGTTCGGGCAATACGATGCCCAT
TGTACTTGTTGACTGGTCTGATATCCGTGAGCAAAAACGGCTTATGGTATTGCGAGCTTCAGTCGCACTA
CACGGTCGTTCTGTTACTCTTTATGAGAAAGCGTTCCCGCTTTCAGAGCAATGTTCAAAGAAAGCTCATG
ACCAATTTCTAGCCGACCTTGCGAGCATTCTACCGAGTAACACCACACCGCTCATTGTCAGTGATGCTGG
CTTTAAAGTGCCATGGTATAAATCCGTTGAGAAGCTGGGTTGGTACTGGTTAAGTCGAGTAAGAGGAAAA
GTACAATATGCAGACCTAGGAGCGGAAAACTGGAAACCTATCAGCAACTTACATGATATGTCATCTAGTC
ACTCAAAGACTTTAGGCTATAAGAGGCTGACTAAAAGCAATCCAATCTCATGCCAAATTCTATTGTATAA
ATCTCGCTCTAAAGGCCGAAAAAATCAGCGCTCGACACGGACTCATTGTCACCACCCGTCACCTAAAATC
TACTCAGCGTCGGCAAAGGAGCCATGGATTCTAGCAACTAACTTACCTGTTGAAATTCGAACACCCAAAC
AACTTGTTAATATCTATTCGAAGCGAATGCAGATTGAAGAAACCTTCCGAGACTTGAAAAGTCCTGCCTA
CGGACTAGGCCTACGCCATAGCCGAACGAGCAGCTCAGAGCGTTTTGATATCATGCTGCTAATCGCCCTG
ATGCTTCAACTAACATGTTGGCTTGCGGGCGTTCATGCTCAGAAACAAGGTTGGGACAAGCACTTCCAGG
CTAACACAGTCAGAAATCGAAACGTACTCTCAACAGTTCGCTTAGGCATGGAAGTTTTGCGGCATTCTGG
CTACACAATAACAAGGGAAGACTTACTCGTGGCTGCAACCCTACTAGCTCAAAATTTATTCACACATGGT
TACGCTTTGGGGAAATTATGAGGGGATCTCTCAGCGCTCAGTGGAACGAAAACTCACGTTAAGGGATTTT
GGTCATGCATTCTAGGTACTAAAACAATTCATCCAGTAAAATATAATATTTTATTTTCTCCCAATCAGGC
TTGATCCCCAGTAAGTCAAAAAATAGCTCGACATACTGTTCTTCCCCGATATCCTCCCTGATCGACCGGA
CGCAGAAGGCAATGTCATACCACTTGTCCGCCCTGCCGCTTCTCCCAAGATCAATAAAGCCACTTACTTT
GCCATCTTTCACAAAGATGTTGCTGTCTCCCAGGTCGCCGTGGGAAAAGACAAGTTCCTCTTCGGGCTTT
TCCGTCTTTAAAAAATCATACAGCTCGCGCGGATCTTTAAATGGAGTGTCTTCTTCCCAGTTTTCGCAAT
CCACATCGGCCAGATCGTTATTCAGTAAGTAATCCAATTCGGCTAAGCGGCTGTCTAAGCTATTCGTATA
GGGACAATCCGATATGTCGATGGAGTGAAAGAGCCTGATGCACTCCGCATACAGCTCGATAATCTTTTCA
GGGCTTTGTTCATCTTCATACTCTTCCGAGCAAAGGACGCCATCGGCCTCACTCATGAGCAGATTGCTCC
AGCCATCATGCCGTTCAAAGTGCAGGACCTTTGGAACAGGCAGCTTTCCTTCCAGCCATAGCATCATGTC
CTTTTCCCGTTCCACATCATAGGTGGTCCCTTTATACCGGCTGTCCGTCATTTTTAAATATAGGTTTTCA
TTTTCTCCCACCAGCTTATATACCTTAGCAGGAGACATTCCTTCCGTATCTTTTACGCAGCGGTATTTTT
CGATCAGTTTTTTCAATTCCGGTGATATTCTCATTTTAGCCATTTATTATTTCCTTCCTCTTTTCTACAG
TATTTAAAGATACCCCAAGAAGCTAATTATAACAAGACGAACTCCAATTCACTGTTCCTTGCATTCTAAA
ACCTTAAATACCAGAAAACAGCTTTTTCAAAGTTGTTTTCAAAGTTGGCGTATAACATAGTATCGACGGA
GCCGATTTTGAAACCGCGGTGATCACAGGCAGCAACGCTCTGTCATCGTTACAATCAACATGCTACCCTC
CGCGAGATCATCCGTGTTTCAAACCCGGCAGCTTAGTTGCCGTTCTTCCGAATAGCATCGGTAACATGAG
CAAAGTCTGCCGCCTTACAACGGCTCTCCCGCTGACGCCGTCCCGGACTGATGGGCTGCCTGTATCGAGT
GGTGATTTTGTGCCGAGCTGCCGGTCGGGGAGCTGTTGGCTGGCTGGTGGCAGGATATATTGTGGTGTAA
ACAAATTGACGCTTAGACAACTTAATAACACATTGCGGACGTTTTTAATGTAGAGCTCAAAGTTTAACGC
GTTAGCAGAAGGCATGTTGTTGTGACTCCGAGGGGTTGCCTCAAACTCTATCTTATAACCGGCGTGGAGG
CATGGAGGCAGGGGTATTTTGGTCATTTTAATAGATAGTGGAAAATGACGTGGAATTTACTTAAAGACGA
AGTCTTTGCGACAAGGGGGGGCCCACGCCGAATTTAATATTACCGGCGTGGCCCCCCCTTATCGCGAGTG
CTTTAGCACGAGCGGTCCAGATTTAAAGTAGAAAATTTCCCGCCCACTAGGGTTAAAGGTGTTCACACTA
TAAAAGCATATACGATGTGATGGTATTTGATGGAGCGTATATTGTATCAGGTATTTCCGTTGGATACGAA
TTATTCGTACGACCCTCGGTACCGATCGGCGCGCCAGATTTGCCTTTTCAATTTCAGAAAGAATGCTAAC
CCACAGATGGTTAGAGAGGCTTACGCAGCAGGTATCATCAAGACGATCTACCCGAGCAATAATCTCCAGG
AAATCAAATACCTTCCCAAGAAGGTTAAAGATGCAGTCAAAAGATTCAGGACTAACTGCATCAAGAACAC
AGAGAAAGATATATTTCTCAAGATCAGAAGTACTATTCCAGTATGGACGATTCAAGGCTTGCTTCACAAA
CCAAGGCAAGTAATAGAGATTGGAGTCTCTAAAAAGGTAGTTCCCACTGAATCAAAGGCCATGGAGTCAA
AGATTCAAATAGAGGACCTAACAGAACTCGCCGTAAAGACTGGCGAACAGTTCATACAGAGTCTCTTACG
ACTCAATGACAAGAAGAAAATCTTCGTCAACATGGTGGAGCACGACACACTTGTCTACTCCAAAAATATC
AAAGATACAGTCTCAGAAGACCAAAGGGCAATTGAGACTTTTCAACAAAGGGTAATATCCGGAAACCTCC
TCGGATTCCATTGCCCAGCTATCTGTCACTTTATTGTGAAGATAGTGGAAAAGGAAGGTGGCTCCTACAA
ATGCCATCATTGCGATAAAGGAAAGGCCATCGTTGAAGATGCCTCTGCCGACAGTGGTCCCAAAGATGGA
CCCCCACCCACGAGGAGCATCGTGGAAAAAGAAGACGTTCCAACCACGTCTTCAAAGCAAGTGGATTGAT
GTGATATCTCCACTGACGTAAGGGATGACGCACAATCCCACTATCCTTCGCAAGACCCTTCCTCTATATA
AGGAAGTTCATTTCATTTGGAGAGAACACGGGGGACTCCTGCAGGTAGATCGCTCGTCGACATGGATAAG
AAGTACTCTATCGGACTCGCTATCGGAACTAACTCTGTGGGATGGGCTGTGATCACCGATGAGTACAAGG
TGCCATCTAAGAAGTTCAAGGTTCTCGGAAACACCGATAGGCACTCTATCAAGAAAAACCTTATCGGTGC
TCTCCTCTTCGATTCTGGTGAAACTGCTGAGGCTACCAGACTCAAGAGAACCGCTAGAAGAAGGTACACC
AGAAGAAAGAACAGGATCTGCTACCTCCAAGAGATCTTCTCTAACGAGATGGCTAAAGTGGATGATTCAT
TCTTCCACAGGCTCGAAGAGTCATTCCTCGTGGAAGAAGATAAGAAGCACGAGAGGCACCCTATCTTCGG
AAACATCGTTGATGAGGTGGCATACCACGAGAAGTACCCTACTATCTACCACCTCAGAAAGAAGCTCGTT
GATTCTACTGATAAGGCTGATCTCAGGCTCATCTACCTCGCTCTCGCTCACATGATCAAGTTCAGAGGAC
ACTTCCTCATCGAGGGTGATCTCAACCCTGATAACTCTGATGTGGATAAGTTGTTCATCCAGCTCGTGCA
GACCTACAACCAGCTTTTCGAAGAGAACCCTATCAACGCTTCAGGTGTGGATGCTAAGGCTATCCTCTCT
GCTAGGCTCTCTAAGTCAAGAAGGCTTGAGAACCTCATTGCTCAGCTCCCTGGTGAGAAGAAGAACGGAC
TTTTCGGAAACTTGATCGCTCTCTCTCTCGGACTCACCCCTAACTTCAAGTCTAACTTCGATCTCGCTGA
GGATGCAAAGCTCCAGCTCTCAAAGGATACCTACGATGATGATCTCGATAACCTCCTCGCTCAGATCGGA
GATCAGTACGCTGATTTGTTCCTCGCTGCTAAGAACCTCTCTGATGCTATCCTCCTCAGTGATATCCTCA
GAGTGAACACCGAGATCACCAAGGCTCCACTCTCAGCTTCTATGATCAAGAGATACGATGAGCACCACCA
GGATCTCACACTTCTCAAGGCTCTTGTTAGACAGCAGCTCCCAGAGAAGTACAAAGAGATTTTCTTCGAT
CAGTCTAAGAACGGATACGCTGGTTACATCGATGGTGGTGCATCTCAAGAAGAGTTCTACAAGTTCATCA
AGCCTATCCTCGAGAAGATGGATGGAACCGAGGAACTCCTCGTGAAGCTCAATAGAGAGGATCTTCTCAG
AAAGCAGAGGACCTTCGATAACGGATCTATCCCTCATCAGATCCACCTCGGAGAGTTGCACGCTATCCTT
AGAAGGCAAGAGGATTTCTACCCATTCCTCAAGGATAACAGGGAAAAGATTGAGAAGATTCTCACCTTCA
GAATCCCTTACTACGTGGGACCTCTCGCTAGAGGAAACTCAAGATTCGCTTGGATGACCAGAAAGTCTGA
GGAAACCATCACCCCTTGGAACTTCGAAGAGGTGGTGGATAAGGGTGCTAGTGCTCAGTCTTTCATCGAG
AGGATGACCAACTTCGATAAGAACCTTCCAAACGAGAAGGTGCTCCCTAAGCACTCTTTGCTCTACGAGT
ACTTCACCGTGTACAACGAGTTGACCAAGGTTAAGTACGTGACCGAGGGAATGAGGAAGCCTGCTTTTTT
GTCAGGTGAGCAAAAGAAGGCTATCGTTGATCTCTTGTTCAAGACCAACAGAAAGGTGACCGTGAAGCAG
CTCAAAGAGGATTACTTCAAGAAAATCGAGTGCTTCGATTCAGTTGAGATTTCTGGTGTTGAGGATAGGT
TCAACGCATCTCTCGGAACCTACCACGATCTCCTCAAGATCATTAAGGATAAGGATTTCTTGGATAACGA
GGAAAACGAGGATATCTTGGAGGATATCGTTCTTACCCTCACCCTCTTTGAAGATAGAGAGATGATTGAA
GAAAGGCTCAAGACCTACGCTCATCTCTTCGATGATAAGGTGATGAAGCAGTTGAAGAGAAGAAGATACA
CTGGTTGGGGAAGGCTCTCAAGAAAGCTCATTAACGGAATCAGGGATAAGCAGTCTGGAAAGACAATCCT
TGATTTCCTCAAGTCTGATGGATTCGCTAACAGAAACTTCATGCAGCTCATCCACGATGATTCTCTCACC
TTTAAAGAGGATATCCAGAAGGCTCAGGTTTCAGGACAGGGTGATAGTCTCCATGAGCATATCGCTAACC
TCGCTGGATCTCCTGCAATCAAGAAGGGAATCCTCCAGACTGTGAAGGTTGTGGATGAGTTGGTGAAGGT
GATGGGAAGGCATAAGCCTGAGAACATCGTGATCGAAATGGCTAGAGAGAACCAGACCACTCAGAAGGGA
CAGAAGAACTCTAGGGAAAGGATGAAGAGGATCGAGGAAGGTATCAAAGAGCTTGGATCTCAGATCCTCA
AAGAGCACCCTGTTGAGAACACTCAGCTCCAGAATGAGAAGCTCTACCTCTACTACCTCCAGAACGGAAG
GGATATGTATGTGGATCAAGAGTTGGATATCAACAGGCTCTCTGATTACGATGTTGATCATATCGTGCCA
CAGTCATTCTTGAAGGATGATTCTATCGATAACAAGGTGCTCACCAGGTCTGATAAGAACAGGGGTAAGA
GTGATAACGTGCCAAGTGAAGAGGTTGTGAAGAAAATGAAGAACTATTGGAGGCAGCTCCTCAACGCTAA
GCTCATCACTCAGAGAAAGTTCGATAACTTGACTAAGGCTGAGAGGGGAGGACTCTCTGAATTGGATAAG
GCAGGATTCATCAAGAGGCAGCTTGTGGAAACCAGGCAGATCACTAAGCACGTTGCACAGATCCTCGATT
CTAGGATGAACACCAAGTACGATGAGAACGATAAGTTGATCAGGGAAGTGAAGGTTATCACCCTCAAGTC
AAAGCTCGTGTCTGATTTCAGAAAGGATTTCCAATTCTACAAGGTGAGGGAAATCAACAACTACCACCAC
GCTCACGATGCTTACCTTAACGCTGTTGTTGGAACCGCTCTCATCAAGAAGTATCCTAAGCTCGAGTCAG
AGTTCGTGTACGGTGATTACAAGGTGTACGATGTGAGGAAGATGATCGCTAAGTCTGAGCAAGAGATCGG
AAAGGCTACCGCTAAGTATTTCTTCTACTCTAACATCATGAATTTCTTCAAGACCGAGATTACCCTCGCT
AACGGTGAGATCAGAAAGAGGCCACTCATCGAGACAAACGGTGAAACAGGTGAGATCGTGTGGGATAAGG
GAAGGGATTTCGCTACCGTTAGAAAGGTGCTCTCTATGCCACAGGTGAACATCGTTAAGAAAACCGAGGT
GCAGACCGGTGGATTCTCTAAAGAGTCTATCCTCCCTAAGAGGAACTCTGATAAGCTCATTGCTAGGAAG
AAGGATTGGGACCCTAAGAAATACGGTGGTTTCGATTCTCCTACCGTGGCTTACTCTGTTCTCGTTGTGG
CTAAGGTTGAGAAGGGAAAGAGTAAGAAGCTCAAGTCTGTTAAGGAACTTCTCGGAATCACTATCATGGA
AAGGTCATCTTTCGAGAAGAACCCAATCGATTTCCTCGAGGCTAAGGGATACAAAGAGGTTAAGAAGGAT
CTCATCATCAAGCTCCCAAAGTACTCACTCTTCGAACTCGAGAACGGTAGAAAGAGGATGCTCGCTTCTG
CTGGTGAGCTTCAAAAGGGAAACGAGCTTGCTCTCCCATCTAAGTACGTTAACTTTCTTTACCTCGCTTC
TCACTACGAGAAGTTGAAGGGATCTCCAGAAGATAACGAGCAGAAGCAACTTTTCGTTGAGCAGCACAAG
CACTACTTGGATGAGATCATCGAGCAGATCTCTGAGTTCTCTAAAAGGGTGATCCTCGCTGATGCAAACC
TCGATAAGGTGTTGTCTGCTTACAACAAGCACAGAGATAAGCCTATCAGGGAACAGGCAGAGAACATCAT
CCATCTCTTCACCCTTACCAACCTCGGTGCTCCTGCTGCTTTCAAGTACTTCGATACAACCATCGATAGG
AAGAGATACACCTCTACCAAAGAAGTGCTCGATGCTACCCTCATCCATCAGTCTATCACTGGACTCTACG
AGACTAGGATCGATCTCTCACAGCTCGGTGGTGATTCAAGGGCTGATCCTAAGAAGAAGAGGAAGGTTTG
ACTCGAGATATGAAGATGAAGATGAAATATTTGGTGTGTCAAATAAAAAGCTTGTGTGCTTAAGTTTGTG
TTTTTTTCTTGGCTTGTTGTGTTATGAATTTGTGGCTTTTTCTAATATTAAATGAATGTAAGATCACATT
ATAATGAATAAACAAATGTTTCTATAATCCATTGTGAATGTTTTGTTGGATCTCTTCTGCAGCATATAAC
TACTGTATGTGCTATGGTATGGACTATGGAATATGATTAAAGATAAGGAGCTCCGGTGACGGACCCATGG
CTTCGTTGAACAACGGAAACTCGACTTGCCTTCCGCACAATACATCATTTCTTCTTAGCTTTTTTTCTTC
TTCTTCGTTCATACAGTTTTTTTTTGTTTATCAGCTTACATTTTCTTGAACCGTAGCTTTCGTTTTCTTC
TTTTTAACTTTCCATTCGGAGTTTTTGTATCTTGTTTCATAGTTTGTCCCAGGATTAGAATGATTAGGCA
TCGAACCTTCAAGAATTTGATTGAATAAAACATCTTCATTCTTAAGATATGAAGATAATCTTCAAAAGGC
CCCTGGGAATCTGAAAGAAGAGAAGCAGGCCCATTTATATGGGAAAGAACAATAGTATTTCTTATATAGG
CCCATTTAAGTTGAAAACAATCTTCAAAAGTCCCACATCGCTTAGATAAGAAAACGAAGCTGAGTTTATA
TACAGCTAGAGTCGAAGTAGTGATTGCGTCCCGGGTCGCTACCTTGTTTTAGAGCTAGAAATAGCAAGTT
AAAATAAGGCTAGTCCGTTATCAACTTGAAAAAGTGGCACCGAGTCGGTGCTTTTTTTCCCGGCGCCATG
GATGTTGTTGTTACCAGAAAGTAAATAAATGTTCAATCTCTGATGTTCTCAAGTAAGTGAGTTTTATTGG
GAATAATATTAACTTATGTTCTTCTTGCATTTGATTTCTTTGCCGCTCTCTTCTTCTATCTTAAATCTGT
GTATACTATTTCACTATTGGGCTTTTTATTAGTCTATAATGGGACTCAAAATAAGGCTTTGGCCCACATC
AAAAAGATAAGTCACAAATCAAAACTAAATTCAGAGTCTTTTCTCCCACATCGGTCACTGTACTCATTTT
GTGTTTGTTTATATATTACACGAACCGATCTTTGGTACGGAGACGGAGTCGATTCGTCTCGTTTTAGAGC
TAGAAATAGCAAGTTAAAATAAGGCTAGTCCGTTATCAACTTGAAAAAGTGGCACCGAGTCGGTGCTTTT
TTTCGCGCGTAGTCCTCGGTACAGTCTTACTTCCATGATTTCTTTAACTATGCCGGAATCCATCGCAGCG
TAATGCTCTACACCACGCCGAACACCTGGGTGGACGATATCACCGTGGTGACGCATGTCGCGCAAGACTG
TAACCACGCGTCTGTTGACTGGCAGGTGGTGGCCAATGGTGATGTCAGCGTTGAACTGCGTGATGCGGAT
CAACAGGTGGTTGCAACTGGACAAGGCACTAGCGGGACTTTGCAAGTGGTGAATCCGCACCTCTGGCAAC
CGGGTGAAGGTTATCTCTATGAACTGTGCGTCACAGCCAAAAGCCAGACAGAGTGTGATATCTACCCGCT
TCGCGTCGGCATCCGGTCAGTGGCAGTGAAGGGCGAACAGTTCCTGATTAACCACAAACCGTTCTACTTT
ACTGGCTTTGGTCGTCATGAAGATGCGGACTTGCGTGGCAAAGGATTCGATAACGTGCTGATGGTGCACG
ACCACGCATTAATGGACTGGATTGGGGCCAACTCCTACCGTACCTCGCATTACCCTTACGCTGAAGAGAT
GCTCGACTGGGCAGATGAACATGGCATCGTGGTGATTGATGAAACTGCTGCTGTCGGCTTTAACCTCTCT
TTAGGCATTGGTTTCGAAGCGGGCAACAAGCCGAAAGAACTGTACAGCGAAGAGGCAGTCAACGGGGAAA
CTCAGCAAGCGCACTTACAGGCGATTAAAGAGCTGATAGCGCGTGACAAAAACCACCCAAGCGTGGTGAT
GTGGAGTATTGCCAACGAACCGGATACCCGTCCGCAAGGTGCACGGGAATATTTCGCGCCACTGGCGGAA
GCAACGCGTAAACTCGACCCGACGCGTCCGATCACCTGCGTCAATGTAATGTTCTGCGACGCTCACACCG
ATACCATCAGCGATCTCTTTGATGTGCTGTGCCTGAACCGTTATTACGGATGGTATGTCCAAAGCGGCGA
TTTGGAAACGGCAGAGAAGGTACTGGAAAAAGAACTTCTGGCCTGGCAGGAGAAACTGCATCAGCCGATT
ATCATCACCGAATACGGCGTGGATACGTTAGCCGGGCTGCACTCAATGTACACCGACATGTGGAGTGAAG
AGTATCAGTGTGCATGGCTGGATATGTATCACCGCGTCTTTGATCGCGTCAGCGCCGTCGTCGGTGAACA
GGTATGGAATTTCGCCGATTTTGCGACCTCGCAAGGCATATTGCGCGTTGGCGGTAACAAGAAAGGGATC
TTCACTCGCGACCGCAAACCGAAGTCGGCGGCTTTTCTGCTGCAAAAACGCTGGACTGGCATGAACTTCG
GTGAAAAACCGCAGCAGGGAGGCAAACAACGCAGGGAGGCAAACAATGATATCACAACTCTCCTGACGCG
TCATCGTCGGCTACAGCCTCGGGAATTGCTACCTAGCTCGAGCAAGATCCAAGGAGATATAACAATGGCT
TCCTCCTGGATTGAACAAGATGGATTGCACGCAGGTTCTCCGGCCGCTTGGGTGGAGAGGCTATTCGGCT
ATGACTGGGCACAACAGACAATCGGCTGCTCTGATGCCGCCGTGTTCCGGCTGTCAGCGCAGGGTAGACC
GGTTCTTTTTGTCAAGACCGACCTGTCCGGTGCCCTGAATGAACTGCAAGACGAGGCAGCGCGGCTATCG
TGGCTGGCCACGACGGGCGTACCTTGCGCTGCTGTGCTCGACGTTGTCACTGAAGCGGGAAGGGACTGGC
TGCTATTGGGCGAAGTGCCGGGGCAGGATCTCCTGTCATCTCACCTTGCTCCTGCCGAGAAAGTATCCAT
CATGGCTGATGCAATGCGGCGGCTGCATACGCTTGATCCGGCTACCTGCCCATTCGACCACCAAGCGAAA
CATCGCATCGAGCGAGCACGTACTCGGATGGAAGCCGGTCTTGTCGATCAGGATGATCTGGACGAAGAGC
ATCAGGGGCTCGCGCCAGCCGAACTGTTCGCCAGGCTCAAGGCGAGAATGCCCGACGGCGAGGATCTCGT
CGTGACCCATGGCGATGCCTGCTTGCCGAATATCATGGTGGAAAATGGCCGCTTTTCTGGATTCATCGAC
TGTGGCCGGCTGGGTGTGGCGGACCGCTATCAGGACATAGCGTTGGCTACCCGTGATATTGCTGAAGAGC
TTGGCGGCGAATGGGCTGACCGCTTCCTCGTGCTTTACGGTATCGCCGCTCCCGATTCGCAGCGCATCGC
CTTCTATCGCCTTCTTGACGAGTTCTTCTGATAACCGCGGAGAGCTCGAATTTCCCCGATCGTTCAAACA
TTTGGCAATAAAGTTTCTTAAGATTGAATCCTGTTGCCGGTCTTGCGATGATTATCATATAATTTCTGTT
GAATTACGTTAAGCATGTAATAATTAACATGTAATGCATGACGTTATTTATGAGATGGGTTTTTATGATT
AGAGTCCCGCAATTATACATTTAATACGCGATAGAAAACAAAATATAGCGCGCAAACTAGGATAAATTAT
CGCGCGCGGTGTCATCTATGTTACTAGATCGGAGTGTACTTCAAGTCACACCGGCGAGTGTTTGATCGCC
GGCGGTACCGAGTGTACTTCAAGTCAGTGGGAAATCAATAAAATGATTATTTTATGAATATATTTCATTG
TGCAAGTAGATAGAAATTACATATGTTACATAACACACGAAATAAACAAAAAAAGACAATCCAAAAACAA
ACACCCCAAAAAAAATAATCACTTTAGATAAACTCGTATGAGGAGAGGCACGTTCAGTGACTCGACGATT
CCCGAGCAAAAAAAGTCTCCCCGTCACACATGTAGTGGGTGACGCAATTATCTTTAAAGTAATCCTTCTG
TTGACTTGTCATTGATAACATCCAGTCTTCGTCAGGATTGCAAAGAATTATAGAAGGGATCCCACCTTTT
ATTTTCTTCTTTTTTCCATATTTAGGGTTGACAGTGAAATCAGACTGGCAACCTATTAATTGCTTCCACA
ATGGGACGAACTTGAAGGGGATGTCGTCGATGATATTATAGGTGGCGTGTTCATCGTAGTTGGTGAAATC
GATGGTACCGTTCCAATAGTTGTGTCGTCCGAGACTTCTAGCCCAGGTGGTCTTTCCGGTACGAGTTGGT
CCGCAGATGTAGAGGCTGGGGTGTCGGATTCCATTCCTTCCATTGTCCTTGTTAAATCGGCCATCCATTC
AAGGTCAGATTGAGCTTGTTGGTATGAGACAGGATGTATGTAAGTATAAGCGTCTATGCTTACATGGTAT
AGATGGGTTTCCCTCCAGGAGTGTAGATCTTCGTGGCAGCGAAGATCTGATTCTGTGAAGGGCGACACAT
ACGGTTCAGGTTGTGGAGGGAATAATTTGTTGGCTGAATATTCCAGCCATTGAAGCTTTGTTGCCCATTC
ATGAGGGAATTCTTCCTTGATCATGTCAAGATATTCCTCCTTAGACGTTGCAGTCTGGATAATAGTTCTC
CATCGTGCGTCAGATTTGCGAGGAGAAACCTTATGATCTCGGAAATCTCCTCTGGTTTTAATATCTCCGT
CCTTTGATATGTAATCAAGGACTTGTTTAGAGTTTCTAGCTGGCTGGATATTAGGGTGATTTCCTTCAAA
ATCGAAAAAAGAAGGATCCCTAATACAAGGTTTTTTATCAAGCTGGAGAAGAGCATGATAGTGGGTAGTG
CCATCTTGATGAAGCTCAGAAGCAACACCAAGGAAGAAAATAAGAAAAGGTGTGAGTTTCTCCCAGAGAA
ACTGGAATAAATCATCTCTTTGAGATGAGCACTTGGGATAGGTAAGGAAAACATATTTAGATTGGAGTCT
GAAGTTCTTACTAGCAGAAGGCATGTTGTTGTGACTCCGAGGGGTTGCCTCAAACTCTATCTTATAACCG
GCGTGGAGGCATGGAGGCAGGGGTATTTTGGTCATTTTAATAGATAGTGGAAAATGACGTGGAATTTACT
TAAAGACGAAGTCTTTGCGACAAGGGGGGGCCCACGCCGAATTTAATATTACCGGCGTGGCCCCCCCTTA
TCGCGAGTGCTTTAGCACGAGCGGTCCAGATTTAAAGTAGAAAATTTCCCGCCCACTAGGGTTAAAGGTG
TTCACACTATAAAAGCATATACGATGTGATGGTATTTGATGGAGCGTATATTGTATCAGGTATTTCCGTT
GGATACGAATTATTCGTACGACCCTCATAGTTTAAACTATCAGTGTTTGACAGGATATATTGGCGGGTAA
ACCTAAGAGAAAAGAGCGTTTATTAGAATAATCGGATATTTAAAAGGGCGTGAAAAGGTTTATCCGTTCG
TCCATTTGTATGTGCATGCCAACCACAGGGTTCCCCTCGGGATCAAAGTACTTTGATCCAACCCCTCCGC
TGCTATAGTGCAGTCGGCTTCTGACGTTCAGTGCAGCCGTCTTCTGAAAACGACATGTCGCACAAGTCCT
AAGTTACGCGACAGGCTGCCGCCCTGCCCTTTTCCTGGCGTTTTCTTGTCGCGTGTTTTAGTCGCATAAA
GTAGAATACTTGCGACTAGAACCGGAGACATTACGCCATGAACAAGAGCGCCGCCGCTGGCCTGCTGGGC
TATGCCCGCGTCAGCACCGACGACCAGGACTTGACCAACCAACGGGCCGAACTGCACGCGGCCGGCTGCA
CCAAGCTGTTTTCCGAGAAGATCACCGGCACCAGGCGCGACCGCCCGGAGCTGGCCAGGATGCTTGACCA
CCTACGCCCTGGCGACGTTGTGACAGTGACCAGGCTAGACCGCCTGGCCCGCAGCACCCGCGACCTACTG
GACATTGCCGAGCGCATCCAGGAGGCCGGCGCGGGCCTGCGTAGCCTGGCAGAGCCGTGGGCCGACACCA
CCACGCCGGCCGGCCGCATGGTGTTGACCGTGTTCGCCGGCATTGCCGAGTTCGAGCGTTCCCTAATCAT
CGACCGCACCCGGAGCGGGCGCGAGGCCGCCAAGGCCCGAGGCGTGAAGTTTGGCCCCCGCCCTACCCTC
ACCCCGGCACAGATCGCGCACGCCCGCGAGCTGATCGACCAGGAAGGCCGCACCGTGAAAGAGGCGGCTG
CACTGCTTGGCGTGCATCGCTCGACCCTGTACCGCGCACTTGAGCGCAGCGAGGAAGTGACGCCCACCGA
GGCCAGGCGGCGCGGTGCCTTCCGTGAGGACGCATTGACCGAGGCCGACGCCCTGGCGGCCGCCGAGAAT
GAACGCCAAGAGGAACAAGCATGAAACCGCACCAGGACGGCCAGGACGAACCGTTTTTCATTACCGAAGA
GATCGAGGCGGAGATGATCGCGGCCGGGTACGTGTTCGAGCCGCCCGCGCACGGCTCAACCGTGCGGCTG
CATGAAATCCTGGCCGGTTTGTCTGATGCCAAGCTGGCGGCCTGGCCGGCCAGCTTGGCCGCTGAAGAAA
CCGAGCGCCGCCGTCTAAAAAGGTGATGTGTATTTGAGTAAAACAGCTTGCGTCATGCGGTCGCTGCGTA
TATGATGCGATGAGTAAATAAACAAATACGCAAGGGGAACGCATGAAGGTTATCGCTGTACTTAACCAGA
AAGGCGGGTCAGGCAAGACGACCATCGCAACCCATCTAGCCCGCGCCCTGCAACTCGCCGGGGCCGATGT
TCTGTTAGTCGATTCCGATCCCCAGGGCAGTGCCCGCGATTGGGCGGCCGTGCGGGAAGATCAACCGCTA
ACCGTTGTCGGCATCGACCGCCCGACGATTGACCGCGACGTGAAGGCCATCGGCCGGCGCGACTTCGTAG
TGATCGACGGAGCGCCCCAGGCGGCGGACTTGGCTGTGTCCGCGATCAAGGCAGCCGACTTCGTGCTGAT
TCCGGTGCAGCCAAGCCCTTACGACATATGGGCCACCGCCGACCTGGTGGAGCTGGTTAAGCAGCGCATT
GAGGTCACGGATGGAAGGCTACAAGCGGCCTTTGTCGTGTCGCGGGCGATCAAAGGCACGCGCATCGGCG
GTGAGGTTGCCGAGGCGCTGGCCGGGTACGAGCTGCCCATTCTTGAGTCCCGTATCACGCAGCGCGTGAG
CTACCCAGGCACTGCCGCCGCCGGCACAACCGTTCTTGAATCAGAACCCGAGGGCGACGCTGCCCGCGAG
GTCCAGGCGCTGGCCGCTGAAATTAAATCAAAACTCATTTGAGTTAATGAGGTAAAGAGAAAATGAGCAA
AAGCACAAACACGCTAAGTGCCGGCCGTCCGAGCGCACGCAGCAGCAAGGCTGCAACGTTGGCCAGCCTG
GCAGACACGCCAGCCATGAAGCGGGTCAACTTTCAGTTGCCGGCGGAGGATCACACCAAGCTGAAGATGT
ACGCGGTACGCCAAGGCAAGACCATTACCGAGCTGCTATCTGAATACATCGCGCAGCTACCAGAGTAAAT
GAGCAAATGAATAAATGAGTAGATGAATTTTAGCGGCTAAAGGAGGCGGCATGGAAAATCAAGAACAACC
AGGCACCGACGCCGTGGAATGCCCCATGTGTGGAGGAACGGGCGGTTGGCCAGGCGTAAGCGGCTGGGTT
GCCTGCCGGCCCTGCAATGGCACTGGAACCCCCAAGCCCGAGGAATCGGCGTGAGCGGTCGCAAACCATC
CGGCCCGGTACAAATCGGCGCGGCGCTGGGTGATGACCTGGTGGAGAAGTTGAAGGCCGCGCAGGCCGCC
CAGCGGCAACGCATCGAGGCAGAAGCACGCCCCGGTGAATCGTGGCAAGCGGCCGCTGATCGAATCCGCA
AAGAATCCCGGCAACCGCCGGCAGCCGGTGCGCCGTCGATTAGGAAGCCGCCCAAGGGCGACGAGCAACC
AGATTTTTTCGTTCCGATGCTCTATGACGTGGGCACCCGCGATAGTCGCAGCATCATGGACGTGGCCGTT
TTCCGTCTGTCGAAGCGTGACCGACGAGCTGGCGAGGTGATCCGCTACGAGCTTCCAGACGGGCACGTAG
AGGTTTCCGCAGGGCCGGCCGGCATGGCCAGTGTGTGGGATTACGACCTGGTACTGATGGCGGTTTCCCA
TCTAACCGAATCCATGAACCGATACCGGGAAGGGAAGGGAGACAAGCCCGGCCGCGTGTTCCGTCCACAC
GTTGCGGACGTACTCAAGTTCTGCCGGCGAGCCGATGGCGGAAAGCAGAAAGACGACCTGGTAGAAACCT
GCATTCGGTTAAACACCACGCACGTTGCCATGCAGCGTACGAAGAAGGCCAAGAACGGCCGCCTGGTGAC
GGTATCCGAGGGTGAAGCCTTGATTAGCCGCTACAAGATCGTAAAGAGCGAAACCGGGCGGCCGGAGTAC
ATCGAGATCGAGCTAGCTGATTGGATGTACCGCGAGATCACAGAAGGCAAGAACCCGGACGTGCTGACGG
TTCACCCCGATTACTTTTTGATCGATCCCGGCATCGGCCGTTTTCTCTACCGCCTGGCACGCCGCGCCGC
AGGCAAGGCAGAAGCCAGATGGTTGTTCAAGACGATCTACGAACGCAGTGGCAGCGCCGGAGAGTTCAAG
AAGTTCTGTTTCACCGTGCGCAAGCTGATCGGGTCAAATGACCTGCCGGAGTACGATTTGAAGGAGGAGG
CGGGGCAGGCTGGCCCGATCCTAGTCATGCGCTACCGCAACCTGATCGAGGGCGAAGCATCCGCCGGTTC
CTAATGTACGGAGCAGATGCTAGGGCAAATTGCCCTAGCAGGGGAAAAAGGTCGAAAAGGCCTCTTTCCT
GTGGATAGCACGTACATTGGGAACCCAAAGCCGTACATTGGGAACCGGAACCCGTACATTGGGAACCCAA
AGCCGTACATTGGGAACCGGTCACACATGTAAGTGACTGATATAAAAGAGAAAAAAGGCGATTTTTCCGC
CTAAAACTCTTTAAAACTTATTAAAACTCTTAAAACCCGCCTGGCCTGTGCATAACTGTCTGGCCAGCGC
ACAGCCGAAGAGCTGCAAAAAGCGCCTACCCTTCGGTCGCTGCGCTCCCTACGCCCCGCCGCTTCGCGTC
GGCCTATCGCGGCCGCTGGCCGCTCAAAAATGGCTGGCCTACGGCCAGGCAATCTACCAGGGCGCGGACA
AGCCGCGCCGTCGCCACTCGACCGCCGGCGCCCACATCAAGGCACCCTGCCTCGCGCGTTTCGGTGATGA
CGGTGAAAACCTCTGACACATGCAGCTCCCGGAAACGGTCACAGCTTGTCTGTAAGCGGATGCCGGGAGC
AGACAAGCCCGTCAGGGCGCGTCAGCGGGTGTTGGCGGGTGTCGGGGCGCAGCCATGACCCAGTCACGTA
GCGATAGCGGAGTGTATACTGGCTTAACTATGCGGCATCAGAGCAGATTGTACTGAGAGTGCACCATATG
CGGTGTGAAATACCGCACAGATGCGTAAGGAGAAAATACCGCATCAGGCGCTCTTCCGCTTCCTCGCTCA
CTGACTCGCTGCGCTCGGTCGTTCGGCTGCGGCGAGCGGTATCAGCTCACTCAAAGGCGGTAATACGGTT
ATCCACAGAATCAGGGGATAACGCAGGAAAGAACATGTGAGCAAAAGGCCAGCAAAAGGCCAGGAACCGT
AAAAAGGCCGCGTTGCTGGCGTTTTTCCATAGGCTCCGCCCCCCTGACGAGCATCACAAAAATCGACGCT
CAAGTCAGAGGTGGCGAAACCCGACAGGACTATAAAGATACCAGGCGTTTCCCCCTGGAAGCTCCCTCGT
GCGCTCTCCTGTTCCGACCCTGCCGCTTACCGGATACCTGTCCGCCTTTCTCCCTTCGGGAAGCGTGGCG
CTTTCTCATAGCTCACGCTGTAGGTATCTCAGTTCGGTGTAGGTCGTTCGCTCCAAGCTGGGCTGTGTGC
ACGAACCCCCCGTTCAGCCCGACCGCTGCGCCTTATCCGGTAACTATCGTCTTGAGTCCAACCCGGTAAG
ACACGACTTATCGCCACTGGCAGCAGCCACTGGTAACAGGATTAGCAGAGCGAGGTAT
Features (pLannotate 1.2.2; 22 found; start..end, strand, type, name):
    290..359     -  ncRNA          RNA-OUT: Accession: RF00240 - RNA-OUT
   1629..2423    -  CDS            KanR: aminoglycoside phosphotransferase; aphA-3; confers resistance to kanamycin
   2848..2872    +  misc_feature   LB T-DNA repeat: left border repeat from nopaline C58 T-DNA
   3250..3306    +  CDS            MP_BEYDV (fragment): Protein inferred from homology: Swiss-Prot protein existence level 3. Involved in the viral transport within, and between cells. From Bean yellow dwarf virus (BeYDV).
   3813..4154    +  promoter       CaMV 35S promoter: strong constitutive promoter from cauliflower mosaic virus
   4192..8295    +  CDS            cas9: CAS9_STRP1 - Also known as csn1 From Streptococcus pyogenes serotype M1.
   8339..8587    +  terminator     HSP terminator: efficient transcription terminator from the Arabidopsis thaliana heat shock protein 18.2 gene (Nagaya et al., 2010)
   9076..9151    +  misc_RNA       gRNA scaffold: guide RNA scaffold for the Streptococcus pyogenes CRISPR/Cas9 system
   9511..9586    +  misc_RNA       gRNA scaffold: guide RNA scaffold for the Streptococcus pyogenes CRISPR/Cas9 system
   9612..10949   +  CDS            GUS (fragment): β-glucuronidase; uidA (or gusA) from E. coli
  11069..11861   +  CDS            NeoR/KanR (fragment): aminoglycoside phosphotransferase from Tn5; aph(3')-II (or nptII); confers resistance to neomycin, kanamycin, and G418 (Geneticin®)
  11888..12140   +  terminator     NOS terminator: nopaline synthase terminator and poly(A) signal
  12589..13464   -  CDS            REPA_BEYDV: Experimental evidence at protein level: Swiss-Prot protein existence level 1. Implicated in enhancement of V-sense gene expression. Acts a an inhibitor of C-sense gene transcription. From Bean yellow dwarf virus (BeYDV).
  13759..13815   +  CDS            MP_BEYDV (fragment): Protein inferred from homology: Swiss-Prot protein existence level 3. Involved in the viral transport within, and between cells. From Bean yellow dwarf virus (BeYDV).
  13838..13862   +  misc_feature   RB T-DNA repeat: right border repeat from nopaline C58 T-DNA
  14202..14603   +  CDS            Y4CG_SINFN (fragment): Protein inferred from homology: Swiss-Prot protein existence level 3. From Sinorhizobium fredii (strain NBRC 101917 / NGR234).
  15163..15792   +  CDS            pVS1 StaA: stability protein from the Pseudomonas plasmid pVS1 (Heeb et al., 2000)
  16221..17294   +  CDS            pVS1 RepA: replication protein from the Pseudomonas plasmid pVS1 (Heeb et al., 2000)
  17360..17554   +  rep_origin     pVS1 oriV: origin of replication for the Pseudomonas plasmid pVS1 (Heeb et al., 2000)
  17757..17796   +  CDS            rop (fragment): Rop protein, which maintains plasmids at low copy number; rop
  17898..18038   +  misc_feature   bom: basis of mobility region from pBR322
  18224..204     -  rep_origin     ori (across the origin): high-copy-number ColE1/pMB1/pBR322/pUC origin of replication
