[The description below was written by a language model from this plasmid's Addgene catalogue record and pLannotate feature annotations shown in this document.]
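Description:
pJG363 is an 18.6 kb binary T-DNA vector built on the pTRANS_201 backbone for Agrobacterium-mediated delivery of a geminiviral replicon into tobacco leaves, where it is used for CRISPR-based gene targeting. Outside the T-DNA borders it carries a high-copy ColE1/pUC-type origin with the pBR322 bom site for propagation in E. coli, the pVS1 oriV together with the RepA replication and StaA stability genes for maintenance in Agrobacterium, and an aphA-3 kanamycin resistance gene for bacterial selection.

Between the nopaline-type left and right border repeats lies a bean yellow dwarf virus (BeYDV) replicon. Two short repeated BeYDV fragments, annotated by homology to the movement protein, sit just inside each border and most likely mark the duplicated viral sequences that flank the replicon. An antisense BeYDV RepA coding region supplies the replication function, which would allow the intervening DNA to be released and amplified as a circular episome in plant cells, raising the copy number of both nuclease and repair template.

The replicon cargo includes a CaMV 35S promoter driving a Streptococcus pyogenes Cas9 coding sequence, which the record describes as an Arabidopsis-optimised D10A nickase, ending in the Arabidopsis HSP18.2 terminator. Two gRNA scaffolds follow, although the catalogue lists only one guide, gNt_R2, and no promoter for the guide cassettes is annotated.

The donor consists of a partial GUS sequence and a partial nptII sequence followed by a NOS terminator. This suggests repair of a defective GUS:nptII reporter locus, though the record does not describe the target explicitly. The construct represents the single-nickase condition, presumably one of a set comparing Cas9 variants for homology-directed repair.
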