Addgene plasmid #91183: pJG363
Purpose: BeYDV replicon T-DNA for gene targeting in tobacco leaves, D10A single nickase (nAtCas9_D10A+gNt_R2+donor)
Depositing lab: Daniel Voytas. Depositing organization: University of Minnesota. Publication: A multi-purpose toolkit to enable advanced genome engineering in plants. Cermak T, Curtin SJ, Gil-Humanes J, Cegan R, Kono TJY, Konecna E, Belanto JJ, Starker CG, Mathre JW, Greenstein RL, Voytas DF. Plant Cell. 2017 May 18. pii: tpc.00922.2016. doi: 10.1105/tpc.16.00922. PubMed 28522548.
Backbone
  Vector backbone: pTRANS_201
  Vector type: Plant Expression, CRISPR
Growth in bacteria
  Bacterial resistance: Kanamycin, 50 μg/mL
  Growth temperature: 37°C
  Growth strain: DH5alpha
  Copy number: High Copy
Gene/Insert
  Gene/Insert name: nAtCas9_D10A+gNt_R2+donor
  gRNA/shRNA sequence: gNt_R2: GCGTCCCGGGTCGCTACCTT
  Cloning method: Restriction Enzyme; 5′ cloning site unknown (unknown if destroyed); 3′ cloning site unknown (unknown if destroyed)
  Sequencing primers: 5′ unknown
Terms and licenses: Academic/Nonprofit Terms; Industry Terms: Not Available to Industry
How to cite: pJG363 was a gift from Daniel Voytas (Addgene plasmid # 91183 ; http://n2t.net/addgene:91183 ; RRID:Addgene_91183)
